Addgene plasmid #143990: TFORF1988
Purpose: Lentiviral vector for overexpressing transcription factor ORFs with unique 24-bp barcodes. Barcodes facilitate identification of transcription factors in pooled screens.
Depositing lab: Feng Zhang. Depositing organization: Broad Institute. Publication: A transcription factor atlas of directed differentiation. Joung J, Ma S, Tay T, Geiger-Schuller KR, Kirchgatterer PC, Verdine VK, Guo B, Arias-Garcia MA, Allen WE, Singh A, Kuksenko O, Abudayyeh OO, Gootenberg JS, Fu Z, Macrae RK, Buenrostro JD, Regev A, Zhang F. Cell. 2023 Jan 5;186(1):209-229.e26. doi: 10.1016/j.cell.2022.11.026. PubMed 36608654.
Backbone
  Vector backbone: pLX_TRC317
  Backbone manufacturer: Broad Institute Genetic Perturbation Platform
  Backbone size w/o insert (bp): 8264
  Vector type: Mammalian Expression, Lentiviral
  Selectable markers: Puromycin
Growth in bacteria
  Bacterial resistance: Ampicillin, 100 μg/mL
  Growth temperature: 37°C
  Growth strain: NEB Stable
  Copy number: High Copy
Gene/Insert
  Gene/Insert name: ZNF536
  Species: H. sapiens (human)
  Insert size (bp): 4004
  Entrez Gene: ZNF536
  Promoter: EF1a
  Cloning method: Unknown
  Sequencing primers: 5′ GGGTGGAGACTGAAGTTAGGCCAG; 3′ CACATAGCGTAAAAGGAGCAACATAG
Terms and licenses: Academic/Nonprofit Terms; Industry Terms: Not Available to Industry
Depositor comments: XM_017027542,NM_014717,ENST00000355537 . The transcription factor ORF portion of this plasmid was synthesized by Genewiz. Please test multiple small colonies in case of plasmid recombination. To make this collection available in a timely manner, a portion of this collection was not fully sequenced by Addgene. If an Addgene verified full plasmid sequence is not available, please contact us prior to placing an order to request the full sequence.
How to cite: TFORF1988 was a gift from Feng Zhang (Addgene plasmid # 143990 ; http://n2t.net/addgene:143990 ; RRID:Addgene_143990)
