[The description below was written by a language model from this plasmid's Addgene catalogue record and pLannotate feature annotations shown in this document.]
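Description:
TFORF1988 is a lentiviral mammalian expression plasmid built on the pLX_TRC317 backbone and carrying the human zinc-finger transcription factor ZNF536 as a synthesized open reading frame. It belongs to a barcoded transcription factor ORF collection in which each clone carries a unique 24-bp barcode, so that the overexpressed factor can be identified by sequencing in pooled screens. The barcode itself is not annotated in the feature table. In bacteria the roughly 12.3 kb plasmid is maintained by a high-copy ColE1/pUC-type origin with ampicillin selection through β-lactamase. An f1 origin and remnants of a lac/lacZα cloning region, flanked by T3 and T7 promoters, are also present. The depositor warns that the plasmid can recombine during propagation, a common issue with LTR-containing vectors.

The viral cassette has a third-generation, self-inactivating design. An RSV promoter replaces the U3 region to drive the truncated HIV-1 5' LTR, followed by the Ψ packaging signal with a gag fragment and the Rev response element for Rev-dependent export of the genomic RNA. The cassette ends in a ΔU3 3' LTR, with an SV40 polyadenylation signal downstream. Within the provirus, an SV40 early promoter/origin region drives puromycin N-acetyltransferase for selection of transduced cells. A cPPT/CTS element, which aids nuclear import of the viral genome, follows. The strong constitutive EF-1α promoter then drives the ZNF536 coding sequence, with a WPRE downstream to enhance transcript stability and expression. A short U6 promoter fragment lies between the ORF and the WPRE; its role is not stated. The construct is used to make lentivirus for stable ZNF536 overexpression, for example in directed-differentiation screens.
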