Features (pLannotate 1.2.2; 31 found; start..end, strand, type, name):
      5..231     +  promoter       RSV promoter: Rous sarcoma virus enhancer/promoter
    232..412     +  LTR            5' LTR (truncated): truncated 5' long terminal repeat (LTR) from HIV-1
    459..584     +  misc_feature   HIV-1 Ψ: packaging signal of human immunodeficiency virus type 1
    568..931     +  CDS            HIV-1 gag (fragment): gag protein from human immunodeficiency virus 1; gag
   1077..1310    +  misc_feature   RRE: The Rev response element (RRE) of HIV-1 allows for Rev-dependent mRNA export from the nucleus to the cytoplasm.
   1687..1713    +  CDS            Rev (fragment): human immunodeficiency virus 1 (HIV-1) Rev protein; rev; enhances nuclear export of unspliced and incompletely spliced viral mRNAs
   1720..1743    +  promoter       SV40 promoter (fragment): SV40 early promoter
   1744..1815    +  promoter       SV40 promoter (fragment): SV40 enhancer and early promoter
   1839..1974    +  rep_origin     SV40 ori: SV40 origin of replication
   2020..2616    +  CDS            PuroR (fragment): puromycin N-acetyltransferase; pac from Streptomyces; confers resistance to puromycin
   2665..2782    +  misc_feature   cPPT/CTS: central polypurine tract and central termination sequence of HIV-1
   2847..2913    +  CDS            small t antigen (fragment): SV40 (simian virus 40) small t antigen
   2920..4098    +  promoter       EF-1α promoter: strong constitutive promoter for human elongation factor EF-1α
   4115..8014    +  CDS            ZNF536: ZN536_HUMAN - Also known as KIAA0390. Experimental evidence at protein level: Swiss-Prot protein existence level 1. May be involved in transcriptional regulation. Recognizes and binds 2 copies of the core DNA sequence 5'-CCCCCA-3'. From Homo sapiens (Human).
   8030..8083    +  promoter       U6 promoter (fragment): RNA polymerase III promoter for human U6 snRNA
   8125..8713    +  misc_feature   WPRE: woodchuck hepatitis virus posttranscriptional regulatory element
   8764..8783    +  misc_feature   cPPT/CTS (fragment): central polypurine tract and central termination sequence of HIV-1
   8785..9018    +  LTR            3' LTR (ΔU3): self-inactivating 3' long terminal repeat (LTR) from HIV-1
   9096..9217    +  polyA_signal   SV40 poly(A) signal: SV40 polyadenylation signal
   9257..9392    +  rep_origin     SV40 ori: SV40 origin of replication
   9413..9431    -  promoter       T7 promoter: promoter for bacteriophage T7 RNA polymerase
   9439..9594    +  CDS            lacZα (fragment): LacZα fragment of β-galactosidase; lacZ fragment
   9599..10027   +  rep_origin     f1 ori (sequence partly withheld): f1 bacteriophage origin of replication; arrow indicates direction of (+) strand synthesis
  10080..10184   +  promoter       AmpR promoter: bla
  10185..11045   +  CDS            AmpR: β-lactamase; bla; confers resistance to ampicillin, carbenicillin, and related antibiotics
  11216..11804   +  rep_origin     ori: high-copy-number ColE1/pMB1/pBR322/pUC origin of replication
  11987..12079   +  CDS            lacI (fragment): lac repressor; lacI; The lac repressor binds to the lac operator to inhibit transcription in E. coli. This inhibition can be relieved by adding lactose or isopropyl-β-D-thiogalactopyranoside (IPTG).
  12092..12113   +  protein_bind   CAP binding site: CAP binding activates transcription in the presence of cAMP. E. coli catabolite activator protein
  12128..12158   +  promoter       lac promoter: promoter for the E. coli lac operon
  12162..12184   +  protein_bind   lac operator (fragment): The lac repressor binds to the lac operator to inhibit transcription in E. coli. This inhibition can be relieved by adding lactose or isopropyl-β-D-thiogalactopyranoside (IPTG). lac repressor encoded by lacI
  12227..12245   +  promoter       T3 promoter: promoter for bacteriophage T3 RNA polymerase
>Addgene plasmid #143990 | TFORF1988 | addgene full sequence | sequence record 400541 | Addgene NGS Result
TTAATGTAGTCTTATGCAATACTCTTGTAGTCTTGCAACATGGTAACGATGAGTTAGCAACATGCCTTAC
AAGGAGAGAAAAAGCACCGTGCATGCCGATTGGTGGAAGTAAGGTGGTACGATCGTGCCTTATTAGGAAG
GCAACAGACGGGTCTGACATGGATTGGACGAACCACTGAATTGCCGCATTGCAGAGATATTGTATTTAAG
TGCCTAGCTCGATACATAAACGGGTCTCTCTGGTTAGACCAGATCTGAGCCTGGGAGCTCTCTGGCTAAC
TAGGGAACCCACTGCTTAAGCCTCAATAAAGCTTGCCTTGAGTGCTTCAAGTAGTGTGTGCCCGTCTGTT
GTGTGACTCTGGTAACTAGAGATCCCTCAGACCCTTTTAGTCAGTGTGGAAAATCTCTAGCAGTGGCGCC
CGAACAGGGACTTGAAAGCGAAAGGGAAACCAGAGGAGCTCTCTCGACGCAGGACTCGGCTTGCTGAAGC
GCGCACGGCAAGAGGCGAGGGGCGGCGACTGGTGAGTACGCCAAAAATTTTGACTAGCGGAGGCTAGAAG
GAGAGAGATGGGTGCGAGAGCGTCAGTATTAAGCGGGGGAGAATTAGATCGCGATGGGAAAAAATTCGGT
TAAGGCCAGGGGGAAAGAAAAAATATAAATTAAAACATATAGTATGGGCAAGCAGGGAGCTAGAACGATT
CGCAGTTAATCCTGGCCTGTTAGAAACATCAGAAGGCTGTAGACAAATACTGGGACAGCTACAACCATCC
CTTCAGACAGGATCAGAAGAACTTAGATCATTATATAATACAGTAGCAACCCTCTATTGTGTGCATCAAA
GGATAGAGATAAAAGACACCAAGGAAGCTTTAGACAAGATAGAGGAAGAGCAAAACAAAAGTAAGACCAC
CGCACAGCAAGCGGCCGCTGATCTTCAGACCTGGAGGAGGAGATATGAGGGACAATTGGAGAAGTGAATT
ATATAAATATAAAGTAGTAAAAATTGAACCATTAGGAGTAGCACCCACCAAGGCAAAGAGAAGAGTGGTG
CAGAGAGAAAAAAGAGCAGTGGGAATAGGAGCTTTGTTCCTTGGGTTCTTGGGAGCAGCAGGAAGCACTA
TGGGCGCAGCGTCAATGACGCTGACGGTACAGGCCAGACAATTATTGTCTGGTATAGTGCAGCAGCAGAA
CAATTTGCTGAGGGCTATTGAGGCGCAACAGCATCTGTTGCAACTCACAGTCTGGGGCATCAAGCAGCTC
CAGGCAAGAATCCTGGCTGTGGAAAGATACCTAAAGGATCAACAGCTCCTGGGGATTTGGGGTTGCTCTG
GAAAACTCATTTGCACCACTGCTGTGCCTTGGAATGCTAGTTGGAGTAATAAATCTCTGGAACAGATTTG
GAATCACACGACCTGGATGGAGTGGGACAGAGAAATTAACAATTACACAAGCTTAATACACTCCTTAATT
GAAGAATCGCAAAACCAGCAAGAAAAGAATGAACAAGAATTATTGGAATTAGATAAATGGGCAAGTTTGT
GGAATTGGTTTAACATAACAAATTGGCTGTGGTATATAAAATTATTCATAATGATAGTAGGAGGCTTGGT
AGGTTTAAGAATAGTTTTTGCTGTACTTTCTATAGTGAATAGAGTTAGGCAGGGATATTCACCATTATCG
TTTCAGACCCACCTCCCAACCCCGAGGGGACCCATGCATTGCATCTCAATTAGTCAGCAACCAGGTGTGG
AAAGTCCCCAGGCTCCCCAGCAGGCAGAAGTATGCAAAGCATGCGTCTCAATTAGTCAGCAACCATAGTC
CCGCCCCTAACTCCGCCCATCCCGCCCCTAACTCCGCCCAGTTCCGCCCATTCTCCGCCCCATGGCTGAC
TAATTTTTTTTATTTATGCAGAGGCCGAGGCCGCCTCGGCCTCTGAGCTATTCCAGAAGTAGTGAGGAGG
CTTTTTTGGAGGCCTAGGCTTTTGCAAAAAGCTTTCTAGAGGTACCACCGGAGCTTACCATGACCGAGTA
CAAGCCCACGGTGCGCCTCGCCACCCGCGACGACGTCCCCAGGGCCGTACGCACCCTCGCCGCCGCGTTC
GCCGACTACCCCGCCACGCGCCACACCGTCGATCCGGACCGCCACATCGAGCGGGTCACCGAGCTGCAAG
AACTCTTCCTCACGCGCGTCGGGCTCGACATCGGCAAGGTGTGGGTCGCGGACGACGGCGCCGCCGTGGC
GGTCTGGACCACGCCGGAGAGCGTCGAAGCGGGGGCGGTGTTCGCCGAGATCGGCCCGCGCATGGCCGAG
TTGAGCGGTTCCCGGCTGGCCGCGCAGCAACAGATGGAAGGCCTCCTGGCGCCGCACCGGCCCAAGGAGC
CCGCGTGGTTCCTGGCCACCGTCGGCGTCTCGCCCGACCACCAGGGCAAGGGTCTGGGCAGCGCCGTCGT
GCTCCCCGGAGTGGAGGCGGCCGAGCGCGCCGGGGTGCCCGCCTTCCTGGAGACCTCCGCGCCCCGCAAC
CTCCCCTTCTACGAGCGGCTCGGCTTCACCGTCACCGCCGACGTCGAGGTGCCCGAAGGACCGCGCACCT
GGTGCATGACCCGCAAGCCCGGTGCCAGTTAACGAATTCTAGATCTTGAGACAAATGGCAGTATTCATCC
ACAATTTTAAAAGAAAAGGGGGGATTGGGGGGTACAGTGCAGGGGAAAGAATAGTAGACATAATAGCAAC
AGACATACAAACTAAAGAATTACAAAAACAAATTACAAAAATTCAAAATTTTCGGGTTTATTACAGGGAC
AGCAGAGATCCACTTTGGCGCCGGCTCGAGGCCTGCAGGTGCAAAGATGGATAAAGTTTTAAACAGAGAG
GAATCTTTGCAGCTAATGGACCTTCTAGGTCTTGAAAGGAGTGGGAATTGGCTCCGGTGCCCGTCAGTGG
GCAGAGCGCACATCGCCCACAGTCCCCGAGAAGTTGGGGGGAGGGGTCGGCAATTGAACCGGTGCCTAGA
GAAGGTGGCGCGGGGTAAACTGGGAAAGTGATGTCGTGTACTGGCTCCGCCTTTTTCCCGAGGGTGGGGG
AGAACCGTATATAAGTGCAGTAGTCGCCGTGAACGTTCTTTTTCGCAACGGGTTTGCCGCCAGAACACAG
GTAAGTGCCGTGTGTGGTTCCCGCGGGCCTGGCCTCTTTACGGGTTATGGCCCTTGCGTGCCTTGAATTA
CTTCCACCTGGCTGCAGTACGTGATTCTTGATCCCGAGCTTCGGGTTGGAAGTGGGTGGGAGAGTTCGAG
GCCTTGCGCTTAAGGAGCCCCTTCGCCTCGTGCTTGAGTTGAGGCCTGGCCTGGGCGCTGGGGCCGCCGC
GTGCGAATCTGGTGGCACCTTCGCGCCTGTCTCGCTGCTTTCGATAAGTCTCTAGCCATTTAAAATTTTT
GATGACCTGCTGCGACGCTTTTTTTCTGGCAAGATAGTCTTGTAAATGCGGGCCAAGATCTGCACACTGG
TATTTCGGTTTTTGGGGCCGCGGGCGGCGACGGGGCCCGTGCGTCCCAGCGCACATGTTCGGCGAGGCGG
GGCCTGCGAGCGCGGCCACCGAGAATCGGACGGGGGTAGTCTCAAGCTGGCCGGCCTGCTCTGGTGCCTG
GCCTCGCGCCGCCGTGTATCGCCCCGCCCTGGGCGGCAAGGCTGGCCCGGTCGGCACCAGTTGCGTGAGC
GGAAAGATGGCCGCTTCCCGGCCCTGCTGCAGGGAGCTCAAAATGGAGGACGCGGCGCTCGGGAGAGCGG
GCGGGTGAGTCACCCACACAAAGGAAAAGGGCCTTTCCGTCCTCAGCCGTCGCTTCATGTGACTCCACGG
AGTACCGGGCGCCGTCCAGGCACCTCGATTAGTTCTCGAGCTTTTGGAGTACGTCGTCTTTAGGTTGGGG
GGAGGGGTTTTATGCGATGGAGTTTCCCCACACTGAGTGGGTGGAGACTGAAGTTAGGCCAGCTTGGCAC
TTGATGTAATTCTCCTTGGAATTTGCCCTTTTTGAGTTTGGATCTTGGTTCATTCTCAAGCCTCAGACAG
TGGTTCAAAGTTTTTTTCTTCCATTTCAGGTGTCGTGAGGCTAGCACCGCCACCATGGAAGAAGCGAGCC
TGTGCCTTGGAGTGTCTTCGGCGGAGCCGGAAGCTGAGCCCCACCTGAGTGGCCCCGTCCTCAACGGCCA
GTATGCCATGAGTCAGAAGCTGCACCAGATCACCTCCCAGCTCAGCCATGCCTTCCCCGAGCTCCATCCC
CGGCCCAACCCCGAGGAGAAGCCCCCCGCATCCCTGGAGGAGAAGGCCCACGTGCCCATGAGCGGCCAGC
CCATGGGCAGTCAGATGGCGCTCCTGGCCAACCAGCTGGGCCGGGAGGTGGACACCAGCCTCAACGGGAG
GGTGGACTTGCAGCAGTTCCTCAACGGGCAGAACCTGGGCATCATGTCCCAGATGAGCGACATCGAGGAC
GACGCCCGCAAGAACCGCAAGTACCCGTGCCCACTCTGCGGCAAGCGCTTCCGCTTCAACAGCATCCTCT
CCCTGCACATGCGCACGCACACGGGCGAGAAGCCCTTCAAGTGCCCGTACTGCGACCACAGGGCGGCGCA
GAAGGGGAACCTCAAGATTCACCTGCGGACCCACAAGCTGGGCAACCTGGGCAAGGGGCGTGGGCGTGTG
CGCGAGGAGAACCGCCTGCTGCACGAGCTGGAGGAGCGCGCCATCCTGCGGGACAAGCAGCTGAAAGGCA
GCCTGCTGCAGCCCCGGCCGGACCTGAAGCCCCCGCCGCACGCCCAGCAGGCCCCGCTGGCCGCCTGCAC
CCTGGCCCTGCAGGCTAACCACAGCGTTCCCGACGTGGCCCACCCGGTGCCCTCGCCCAAGCCTGCCAGC
GTGCAGGAGGACGCGGTGGCCCCGGCGGCGGGCTTCCGCTGTACCTTCTGCAAGGGCAAGTTCAAGAAGC
GCGAGGAGCTGGACCGCCACATCCGCATCTTGCACAAGCCCTACAAGTGCACGTTGTGCGACTTCGCGGC
TTCGCAGGAGGAGGAGCTCATCAGCCACGTGGAGAAGGCACACATCACGGCCGAGTCGGCCCAGGGCCAG
GGCCCCAACGGCGGTGGCGAGCAGTCGGCCAACGAGTTCCGCTGCGAGGTGTGCGGTCAGGTGTTCAGCC
AGGCGTGGTTCCTCAAGGGTCACATGCGCAAGCACAAAGACTCCTTTGAGCACTGCTGCCAGATCTGCGG
CCGGCGCTTCAAGGAGCCCTGGTTCCTCAAGAACCACATGAAGGTCCACCTCAACAAGCTGTCGGTGAAG
AACAAGTCCCCCAGCGACCCCGAGGTGCCTGTGCCCATGGGCGGCATGTCCCAGGAGGCCCACGCCAACC
TGTACTCCAGGTACCTCTCCTGCCTGCAGAGTGGCTTCATGACCCCGGACAAAGCCGGCCTGAGCGAGCC
CAGCCAGCTCTATGGCAAGGGCGAGCTGCCCATGAAGGAGAAGGAAGCGCTGGGGAAGCTGCTGTCTCCC
ATCTCCAGCATGGCCCACGGCGTCCCGGAGGGGGACAAGCACTCCCTCCTGGGATGCCTCAATCTCGTGC
CGCCGCTGAAATCCAGCTGCATCGAGCGGCTGCAGGCGGCTGCCAAGGCTGCGGAGATGGACCCCGTGAA
CAGCTACCAGGCTTGGCAGCTCATGGCCAGGGGCATGGCCATGGAACATGGCTTCTTGTCTAAAGAGCAT
CCGCTGCAGCGCAACCACGAAGACACTTTGGCAAACGCCGGGGTTCTGTTTGATAAGGAGAAGCGGGAGT
ACGTGTTAGTGGGAGCAGATGGCTCCAAGCAGAAAATGCCTGCTGATTTGGTTCACAGCACTAAAGTGGG
CAGCCAGAGAGACCTGCCAAGTAAGCTCGACCCTTTAGAAAGCAGTCGGGATTTTTTGTCACACGGGCTG
AACCAGACTCTCGAGTATAACCTGCAGGGTCCTGGGAACATGAAGGAGAAGCCCACCGAGTGCCCCGACT
GCGGCCGGGTGTTCCGCACTTACCACCAGGTGGTCGTGCACTCCCGTGTCCACAAGCGGGACCGCAAGGG
CGAGGAGGATGGGCTGCACGTGGGCCTGGATGAGCGGCGTGGCTCGGGCAGTGACCAGGAGTCCCAGTCG
GTGAGCCGCTCCACCACGCCGGGCTCCTCTAACGTCACCGAGGAGAGCGGGGTCGGAGGCGGCCTCTCCC
AGACCGGGAGTGCCCAGGAGGACAGCCCGCACCCCTCCTCGCCATCCTCCTCAGACATTGGCGAGGAGGC
TGGGAGATCTGCCGGCGTCCAGCAACCAGCGCTGCTTCGCGACAGAAGCCTGGGCTCGGCCATGAAGGAC
TGCCCGTACTGTGGGAAAACTTTCCGGACATCCCATCACCTTAAGGTGCACCTGAGGATACACACAGGTG
AGAAACCCTACAAGTGTCCGCACTGTGACTATGCCGGCACGCAGTCAGCATCCTTAAAATACCACTTAGA
GCGACACCATCGGGAGCGGCAGAACGGGGCTGGGCCGCTGTCTGGGCAACCCCCAAATCAAGACCACAAG
GATGAGATGTCAAGCAAAGCTTCTCTGTTCATCAGGCCAGACATCCTGAGGGGGGCCTTCAAGGGTCTCC
CTGGAATCGACTTCAGAGGAGGCCCTGCATCTCAGCAGTGGACATCAGGGGTTCTCTCCTCTGGAGATCA
CTCGGGGCAGGCCACGGGCATGTCTTCGGAGGTCCCCTCAGATGCTCTGAAAGGCACTGACCTTCCTTCC
AAAAGCACCCACTTCTCTGAGATCGGAAGAGCTTATCAAAGCATTGTGAGCAACGGTGTGAATTTCCAAG
GGTCCTTGCAAGCTTTCATGGACAGTTTTGTCCTCAGTTCCTTGAAGAAGGAGAAGGACATGAAGGACAA
AGCCCTGGCTGACCCCCCTTCCATGAAAGTCCACGGAGTGGATGGTGGTGAGGAGAAACCCAGTGGCAAG
TCCTCCCAGAGGAAGTCCGAGAAATCTCAGTATGAACCCCTGGACTTGTCTGTGCGGCCAGATGCCGCCT
CCCTCCCGGGCTCCTCGGTAACTGTGCAGGACAGCATTGCATGGCACGGCTGCTTGTTTTGTGCTTTCAC
AACGTCCTCCATGGAGCTCATGGCCCTTCATCTCCAGGCCAACCACCTGGGCAAAGCGAAACGCAAAGAT
AACACCATCGGGGTCACAGTCAACTGCAAAGACCAAGCCCGGGAGGCGAGTAAGATGGCCCTGCTGCCCT
CGTTACAATCAAACAAAGACCTGGGCCTCTCCAATATGATCAGCTCTCTAGACTCTGCTTCTGAGAAGAT
GGCCCAAGGTCAGCTCAAGGAGACTCTGGGAGAGCAGAAGAGCGGTGCATGGACCGGCCACGTGGACCCT
GCATTTTGTAACTTCCCATCAGACTTCTACAAGCAGTTTGGTGTTTACCCAGGCATGGTTGGCTCAGGGG
CCTCCAGTTCCTGCCCCAACAAGGAGCCTGATGGAAAGGCCCACTCTGAAGAGGATGTCCCCATCCTGAT
CCCCGAAACCACGAGTAAGAACACTACTGATGACCTCTCTGACATTGCCTCCTCAGAGGACATGGACTCC
TCCAAGGGGGAGAACAACGATGAAGAGGATGTTGAAACCGAACCGGAAATGATGACCAAGCCACTGTCTG
CCCTCAGCAAAGACAGCAGCAGCGATGGCGGGGACAGCCTGCAGCCCACAGGCACCTCCCAGCCCGTCCA
GGGACTGGTCTCACCTTTATCCCAAGCACCGGAGAAGCAGTGGCACAGCCAGGGTCTTCTCCAAGCCCAG
GACCCCTTGGCGGGCCTGCCAAAGCCGGAGCGGGGGCCCCAGAGCCTGGACAAGCCGATGAACATGCTGT
CGGTCCTCAGGGCCTACAGTTCTGATGGCTTAGCAGCCTTTAACGGACTTGCAAGTAGCACAGCAAATTC
TGGATGTATCAAGAGGCCAGACTTGTGTGGTAAGTAGTAATGAACTAGTCCGTAACTTGAAAGTATTTCG
ATTTCTTGGCTTTATATATCTTGTGGAAAGGACGAGAGGCGATCGCAGCATGCCAGATCACGCGTTAAGT
CGACAATCAACCTCTGGATTACAAAATTTGTGAAAGATTGACTGGTATTCTTAACTATGTTGCTCCTTTT
ACGCTATGTGGATACGCTGCTTTAATGCCTTTGTATCATGCTATTGCTTCCCGTATGGCTTTCATTTTCT
CCTCCTTGTATAAATCCTGGTTGCTGTCTCTTTATGAGGAGTTGTGGCCCGTTGTCAGGCAACGTGGCGT
GGTGTGCACTGTGTTTGCTGACGCAACCCCCACTGGTTGGGGCATTGCCACCACCTGTCAGCTCCTTTCC
GGGACTTTCGCTTTCCCCCTCCCTATTGCCACGGCGGAACTCATCGCCGCCTGCCTTGCCCGCTGCTGGA
CAGGGGCTCGGCTGTTGGGCACTGACAATTCCGTGGTGTTGTCGGGGAAATCATCGTCCTTTCCTTGGCT
GCTCGCCTGTGTTGCCACCTGGATTCTGCGCGGGACGTCCTTCTGCTACGTCCCTTCGGCCCTCAATCCA
GCGGACCTTCCTTCCCGCGGCCTGCTGCCGGCTCTGCGGCCTCTTCCGCGTCTTCGCCTTCGCCCTCAGA
CGAGTCGGATCTCCCTTTGGGCCGCCTCCCCGCGTCGACTTTAAGACCAATGACTTACAAGGCAGCTGTA
GATCTTAGCCACTTTTTAAAAGAAAAGGGGGGACTGGAAGGGCTAATTCACTCCCAACGAAGACAAGATC
TGCTTTTTGCTTGTACTGGGTCTCTCTGGTTAGACCAGATCTGAGCCTGGGAGCTCTCTGGCTAACTAGG
GAACCCACTGCTTAAGCCTCAATAAAGCTTGCCTTGAGTGCTTCAAGTAGTGTGTGCCCGTCTGTTGTGT
GACTCTGGTAACTAGAGATCCCTCAGACCCTTTTAGTCAGTGTGGAAAATCTCTAGCAGTACGTATAGTA
GTTCATGTCATCTTATTATTCAGTATTTATAACTTGCAAAGAAATGAATATCAGAGAGTGAGAGGAACTT
GTTTATTGCAGCTTATAATGGTTACAAATAAAGCAATAGCATCACAAATTTCACAAATAAAGCATTTTTT
TCACTGCATTCTAGTTGTGGTTTGTCCAAACTCATCAATGTATCTTATCATGTCTGGCTCTAGCTATCCC
GCCCCTAACTCCGCCCATCCCGCCCCTAACTCCGCCCAGTTCCGCCCATTCTCCGCCCCATGGCTGACTA
ATTTTTTTTATTTATGCAGAGGCCGAGGCCGCCTCGGCCTCTGAGCTATTCCAGAAGTAGTGAGGAGGCT
TTTTTGGAGGCCTAGGGACGTACCCAATTCGCCCTATAGTGAGTCGTATTACGCGCGCTCACTGGCCGTC
GTTTTACAACGTCGTGACTGGGAAAACCCTGGCGTTACCCAACTTAATCGCCTTGCAGCACATCCCCCTT
TCGCCAGCTGGCGTAATAGCGAAGAGGCCCGCACCGATCGCCCTTCCCAACAGTTGCGCAGCCTGAATGG
CGAATGGG
[124 nt withheld, positions 9599-9722]
C
[91 nt withheld, positions 9724-9814]
A
[49 nt withheld, positions 9816-9864]
CCTTTGACGTTGGAGTCCACGTTCTTT
[37 nt withheld, positions 9892-9928]
ACCCTATCTCGGTCTATTCTTTTGATTTATAAGGGATTTTGCCGATTTCGGCCTATTGGTTAAAAAATGA
GCTGATTTAACAAAAATTTAACGCGAATTTTAACAAAATATTAACGCTTACAATTTAGGTGGCACTTTTC
GGGGAAATGTGCGCGGAACCCCTATTTGTTTATTTTTCTAAATACATTCAAATATGTATCCGCTCATGAG
ACAATAACCCTGATAAATGCTTCAATAATATTGAAAAAGGAAGAGTATGAGTATTCAACATTTCCGTGTC
GCCCTTATTCCCTTTTTTGCGGCATTTTGCCTTCCTGTTTTTGCTCACCCAGAAACGCTGGTGAAAGTAA
AAGATGCTGAAGATCAGTTGGGTGCACGAGTGGGTTACATCGAACTGGATCTCAACAGCGGTAAGATCCT
TGAGAGTTTTCGCCCCGAAGAACGTTTTCCAATGATGAGCACTTTTAAAGTTCTGCTATGTGGCGCGGTA
TTATCCCGTATTGACGCCGGGCAAGAGCAACTCGGTCGCCGCATACACTATTCTCAGAATGACTTGGTTG
AGTACTCACCAGTCACAGAAAAGCATCTTACGGATGGCATGACAGTAAGAGAATTATGCAGTGCTGCCAT
AACCATGAGTGATAACACTGCGGCCAACTTACTTCTGACAACGATCGGAGGACCGAAGGAGCTAACCGCT
TTTTTGCACAACATGGGGGATCATGTAACTCGCCTTGATCGTTGGGAACCGGAGCTGAATGAAGCCATAC
CAAACGACGAGCGTGACACCACGATGCCTGTAGCAATGGCAACAACGTTGCGCAAACTATTAACTGGCGA
ACTACTTACTCTAGCTTCCCGGCAACAATTAATAGACTGGATGGAGGCGGATAAAGTTGCAGGACCACTT
CTGCGCTCGGCCCTTCCGGCTGGCTGGTTTATTGCTGATAAATCTGGAGCCGGTGAGCGTGGGTCTCGCG
GTATCATTGCAGCACTGGGGCCAGATGGTAAGCCCTCCCGTATCGTAGTTATCTACACGACGGGGAGTCA
GGCAACTATGGATGAACGAAATAGACAGATCGCTGAGATAGGTGCCTCACTGATTAAGCATTGGTAACTG
TCAGACCAAGTTTACTCATATATACTTTAGATTGATTTAAAACTTCATTTTTAATTTAAAAGGATCTAGG
TGAAGATCCTTTTTGATAATCTCATGACCAAAATCCCTTAACGTGAGTTTTCGTTCCACTGAGCGTCAGA
CCCCGTAGAAAAGATCAAAGGATCTTCTTGAGATCCTTTTTTTCTGCGCGTAATCTGCTGCTTGCAAACA
AAAAAACCACCGCTACCAGCGGTGGTTTGTTTGCCGGATCAAGAGCTACCAACTCTTTTTCCGAAGGTAA
CTGGCTTCAGCAGAGCGCAGATACCAAATACTGTTCTTCTAGTGTAGCCGTAGTTAGGCCACCACTTCAA
GAACTCTGTAGCACCGCCTACATACCTCGCTCTGCTAATCCTGTTACCAGTGGCTGCTGCCAGTGGCGAT
AAGTCGTGTCTTACCGGGTTGGACTCAAGACGATAGTTACCGGATAAGGCGCAGCGGTCGGGCTGAACGG
GGGGTTCGTGCACACAGCCCAGCTTGGAGCGAACGACCTACACCGAACTGAGATACCTACAGCGTGAGCT
ATGAGAAAGCGCCACGCTTCCCGAAGGGAGAAAGGCGGACAGGTATCCGGTAAGCGGCAGGGTCGGAACA
GGAGAGCGCACGAGGGAGCTTCCAGGGGGAAACGCCTGGTATCTTTATAGTCCTGTCGGGTTTCGCCACC
TCTGACTTGAGCGTCGATTTTTGTGATGCTCGTCAGGGGGGCGGAGCCTATGGAAAAACGCCAGCAACGC
GGCCTTTTTACGGTTCCTGGCCTTTTGCTGGCCTTTTGCTCACATGTTCTTTCCTGCGTTATCCCCTGAT
TCTGTGGATAACCGTATTACCGCCTTTGAGTGAGCTGATACCGCTCGCCGCAGCCGAACGACCGAGCGCA
GCGAGTCAGTGAGCGAGGAAGCGGAAGAGCGCCCAATACGCAAACCGCCTCTCCCCGCGCGTTGGCCGAT
TCATTAATGCAGCTGGCACGACAGGTTTCCCGACTGGAAAGCGGGCAGTGAGCGCAACGCAATTAATGTG
AGTTAGCTCACTCATTAGGCACCCCAGGCTTTACACTTTATGCTTCCGGCTCGTATGTTGTGTGGAATTG
TGAGCGGATAACAATTTCACACAGGAAACAGCTATGACCATGATTACGCCAAGCGCGCAATTAACCCTCA
CTAAAGGGAACAAAAGCTGGAGCTGCAAGC
