>Addgene plasmid #143990 | TFORF1988 | depositor partial sequence | sequence record 284094 | Insert
ACCGCCACCATGGAAGAAGCGAGCCTGTGCCTTGGAGTGTCTTCGGCGGAGCCGGAAGCTGAGCCCCACC
TGAGTGGCCCCGTCCTCAACGGCCAGTATGCCATGAGTCAGAAGCTGCACCAGATCACCTCCCAGCTCAG
CCATGCCTTCCCCGAGCTCCATCCCCGGCCCAACCCCGAGGAGAAGCCCCCCGCATCCCTGGAGGAGAAG
GCCCACGTGCCCATGAGCGGCCAGCCCATGGGCAGTCAGATGGCGCTCCTGGCCAACCAGCTGGGCCGGG
AGGTGGACACCAGCCTCAACGGGAGGGTGGACTTGCAGCAGTTCCTCAACGGGCAGAACCTGGGCATCAT
GTCCCAGATGAGCGACATCGAGGACGACGCCCGCAAGAACCGCAAGTACCCGTGCCCACTCTGCGGCAAG
CGCTTCCGCTTCAACAGCATCCTCTCCCTGCACATGCGCACGCACACGGGCGAGAAGCCCTTCAAGTGCC
CGTACTGCGACCACAGGGCGGCGCAGAAGGGGAACCTCAAGATTCACCTGCGGACCCACAAGCTGGGCAA
CCTGGGCAAGGGGCGTGGGCGTGTGCGCGAGGAGAACCGCCTGCTGCACGAGCTGGAGGAGCGCGCCATC
CTGCGGGACAAGCAGCTGAAAGGCAGCCTGCTGCAGCCCCGGCCGGACCTGAAGCCCCCGCCGCACGCCC
AGCAGGCCCCGCTGGCCGCCTGCACCCTGGCCCTGCAGGCTAACCACAGCGTTCCCGACGTGGCCCACCC
GGTGCCCTCGCCCAAGCCTGCCAGCGTGCAGGAGGACGCGGTGGCCCCGGCGGCGGGCTTCCGCTGTACC
TTCTGCAAGGGCAAGTTCAAGAAGCGCGAGGAGCTGGACCGCCACATCCGCATCTTGCACAAGCCCTACA
AGTGCACGTTGTGCGACTTCGCGGCTTCGCAGGAGGAGGAGCTCATCAGCCACGTGGAGAAGGCACACAT
CACGGCCGAGTCGGCCCAGGGCCAGGGCCCCAACGGCGGTGGCGAGCAGTCGGCCAACGAGTTCCGCTGC
GAGGTGTGCGGTCAGGTGTTCAGCCAGGCGTGGTTCCTCAAGGGTCACATGCGCAAGCACAAAGACTCCT
TTGAGCACTGCTGCCAGATCTGCGGCCGGCGCTTCAAGGAGCCCTGGTTCCTCAAGAACCACATGAAGGT
CCACCTCAACAAGCTGTCGGTGAAGAACAAGTCCCCCAGCGACCCCGAGGTGCCTGTGCCCATGGGCGGC
ATGTCCCAGGAGGCCCACGCCAACCTGTACTCCAGGTACCTCTCCTGCCTGCAGAGTGGCTTCATGACCC
CGGACAAAGCCGGCCTGAGCGAGCCCAGCCAGCTCTATGGCAAGGGCGAGCTGCCCATGAAGGAGAAGGA
AGCGCTGGGGAAGCTGCTGTCTCCCATCTCCAGCATGGCCCACGGCGTCCCGGAGGGGGACAAGCACTCC
CTCCTGGGATGCCTCAATCTCGTGCCGCCGCTGAAATCCAGCTGCATCGAGCGGCTGCAGGCGGCTGCCA
AGGCTGCGGAGATGGACCCCGTGAACAGCTACCAGGCTTGGCAGCTCATGGCCAGGGGCATGGCCATGGA
ACATGGCTTCTTGTCTAAAGAGCATCCGCTGCAGCGCAACCACGAAGACACTTTGGCAAACGCCGGGGTT
CTGTTTGATAAGGAGAAGCGGGAGTACGTGTTAGTGGGAGCAGATGGCTCCAAGCAGAAAATGCCTGCTG
ATTTGGTTCACAGCACTAAAGTGGGCAGCCAGAGAGACCTGCCAAGTAAGCTCGACCCTTTAGAAAGCAG
TCGGGATTTTTTGTCACACGGGCTGAACCAGACTCTCGAGTATAACCTGCAGGGTCCTGGGAACATGAAG
GAGAAGCCCACCGAGTGCCCCGACTGCGGCCGGGTGTTCCGCACTTACCACCAGGTGGTCGTGCACTCCC
GTGTCCACAAGCGGGACCGCAAGGGCGAGGAGGATGGGCTGCACGTGGGCCTGGATGAGCGGCGTGGCTC
GGGCAGTGACCAGGAGTCCCAGTCGGTGAGCCGCTCCACCACGCCGGGCTCCTCTAACGTCACCGAGGAG
AGCGGGGTCGGAGGCGGCCTCTCCCAGACCGGGAGTGCCCAGGAGGACAGCCCGCACCCCTCCTCGCCAT
CCTCCTCAGACATTGGCGAGGAGGCTGGGAGATCTGCCGGCGTCCAGCAACCAGCGCTGCTTCGCGACAG
AAGCCTGGGCTCGGCCATGAAGGACTGCCCGTACTGTGGGAAAACTTTCCGGACATCCCATCACCTTAAG
GTGCACCTGAGGATACACACAGGTGAGAAACCCTACAAGTGTCCGCACTGTGACTATGCCGGCACGCAGT
CAGCATCCTTAAAATACCACTTAGAGCGACACCATCGGGAGCGGCAGAACGGGGCTGGGCCGCTGTCTGG
GCAACCCCCAAATCAAGACCACAAGGATGAGATGTCAAGCAAAGCTTCTCTGTTCATCAGGCCAGACATC
CTGAGGGGGGCCTTCAAGGGTCTCCCTGGAATCGACTTCAGAGGAGGCCCTGCATCTCAGCAGTGGACAT
CAGGGGTTCTCTCCTCTGGAGATCACTCGGGGCAGGCCACGGGCATGTCTTCGGAGGTCCCCTCAGATGC
TCTGAAAGGCACTGACCTTCCTTCCAAAAGCACCCACTTCTCTGAGATCGGAAGAGCTTATCAAAGCATT
GTGAGCAACGGTGTGAATTTCCAAGGGTCCTTGCAAGCTTTCATGGACAGTTTTGTCCTCAGTTCCTTGA
AGAAGGAGAAGGACATGAAGGACAAAGCCCTGGCTGACCCCCCTTCCATGAAAGTCCACGGAGTGGATGG
TGGTGAGGAGAAACCCAGTGGCAAGTCCTCCCAGAGGAAGTCCGAGAAATCTCAGTATGAACCCCTGGAC
TTGTCTGTGCGGCCAGATGCCGCCTCCCTCCCGGGCTCCTCGGTAACTGTGCAGGACAGCATTGCATGGC
ACGGCTGCTTGTTTTGTGCTTTCACAACGTCCTCCATGGAGCTCATGGCCCTTCATCTCCAGGCCAACCA
CCTGGGCAAAGCGAAACGCAAAGATAACACCATCGGGGTCACAGTCAACTGCAAAGACCAAGCCCGGGAG
GCGAGTAAGATGGCCCTGCTGCCCTCGTTACAATCAAACAAAGACCTGGGCCTCTCCAATATGATCAGCT
CTCTAGACTCTGCTTCTGAGAAGATGGCCCAAGGTCAGCTCAAGGAGACTCTGGGAGAGCAGAAGAGCGG
TGCATGGACCGGCCACGTGGACCCTGCATTTTGTAACTTCCCATCAGACTTCTACAAGCAGTTTGGTGTT
TACCCAGGCATGGTTGGCTCAGGGGCCTCCAGTTCCTGCCCCAACAAGGAGCCTGATGGAAAGGCCCACT
CTGAAGAGGATGTCCCCATCCTGATCCCCGAAACCACGAGTAAGAACACTACTGATGACCTCTCTGACAT
TGCCTCCTCAGAGGACATGGACTCCTCCAAGGGGGAGAACAACGATGAAGAGGATGTTGAAACCGAACCG
GAAATGATGACCAAGCCACTGTCTGCCCTCAGCAAAGACAGCAGCAGCGATGGCGGGGACAGCCTGCAGC
CCACAGGCACCTCCCAGCCCGTCCAGGGACTGGTCTCACCTTTATCCCAAGCACCGGAGAAGCAGTGGCA
CAGCCAGGGTCTTCTCCAAGCCCAGGACCCCTTGGCGGGCCTGCCAAAGCCGGAGCGGGGGCCCCAGAGC
CTGGACAAGCCGATGAACATGCTGTCGGTCCTCAGGGCCTACAGTTCTGATGGCTTAGCAGCCTTTAACG
GACTTGCAAGTAGCACAGCAAATTCTGGATGTATCAAGAGGCCAGACTTGTGTGGTAAGTAGTAATGAAC
TAGTCCGTAACTTGAAAGTATTTCGATTTCTTGGCTTTATATATCTTGTGGAAAGGACGAGAGGCGATCG
CAGCATGCCAGATC
