>Addgene plasmid #143990 | TFORF1988 | depositor partial sequence | sequence record 284095 | Barcode
GAGGCGATCGCAGCATGCCAGATC
